>Addgene plasmid #142139 | TFORF2741 | addgene full sequence | sequence record 309780 | Addgene NGS Result
TTAATGTAGTCTTATGCAATACTCTTGTAGTCTTGCAACATGGTAACGATGAGTTAGCAACATGCCTTAC
AAGGAGAGAAAAAGCACCGTGCATGCCGATTGGTGGAAGTAAGGTGGTACGATCGTGCCTTATTAGGAAG
GCAACAGACGGGTCTGACATGGATTGGACGAACCACTGAATTGCCGCATTGCAGAGATATTGTATTTAAG
TGCCTAGCTCGATACATAAACGGGTCTCTCTGGTTAGACCAGATCTGAGCCTGGGAGCTCTCTGGCTAAC
TAGGGAACCCACTGCTTAAGCCTCAATAAAGCTTGCCTTGAGTGCTTCAAGTAGTGTGTGCCCGTCTGTT
GTGTGACTCTGGTAACTAGAGATCCCTCAGACCCTTTTAGTCAGTGTGGAAAATCTCTAGCAGTGGCGCC
CGAACAGGGACTTGAAAGCGAAAGGGAAACCAGAGGAGCTCTCTCGACGCAGGACTCGGCTTGCTGAAGC
GCGCACGGCAAGAGGCGAGGGGCGGCGACTGGTGAGTACGCCAAAAATTTTGACTAGCGGAGGCTAGAAG
GAGAGAGATGGGTGCGAGAGCGTCAGTATTAAGCGGGGGAGAATTAGATCGCGATGGGAAAAAATTCGGT
TAAGGCCAGGGGGAAAGAAAAAATATAAATTAAAACATATAGTATGGGCAAGCAGGGAGCTAGAACGATT
CGCAGTTAATCCTGGCCTGTTAGAAACATCAGAAGGCTGTAGACAAATACTGGGACAGCTACAACCATCC
CTTCAGACAGGATCAGAAGAACTTAGATCATTATATAATACAGTAGCAACCCTCTATTGTGTGCATCAAA
GGATAGAGATAAAAGACACCAAGGAAGCTTTAGACAAGATAGAGGAAGAGCAAAACAAAAGTAAGACCAC
CGCACAGCAAGCGGCCGCTGATCTTCAGACCTGGAGGAGGAGATATGAGGGACAATTGGAGAAGTGAATT
ATATAAATATAAAGTAGTAAAAATTGAACCATTAGGAGTAGCACCCACCAAGGCAAAGAGAAGAGTGGTG
CAGAGAGAAAAAAGAGCAGTGGGAATAGGAGCTTTGTTCCTTGGGTTCTTGGGAGCAGCAGGAAGCACTA
TGGGCGCAGCGTCAATGACGCTGACGGTACAGGCCAGACAATTATTGTCTGGTATAGTGCAGCAGCAGAA
CAATTTGCTGAGGGCTATTGAGGCGCAACAGCATCTGTTGCAACTCACAGTCTGGGGCATCAAGCAGCTC
CAGGCAAGAATCCTGGCTGTGGAAAGATACCTAAAGGATCAACAGCTCCTGGGGATTTGGGGTTGCTCTG
GAAAACTCATTTGCACCACTGCTGTGCCTTGGAATGCTAGTTGGAGTAATAAATCTCTGGAACAGATTTG
GAATCACACGACCTGGATGGAGTGGGACAGAGAAATTAACAATTACACAAGCTTAATACACTCCTTAATT
GAAGAATCGCAAAACCAGCAAGAAAAGAATGAACAAGAATTATTGGAATTAGATAAATGGGCAAGTTTGT
GGAATTGGTTTAACATAACAAATTGGCTGTGGTATATAAAATTATTCATAATGATAGTAGGAGGCTTGGT
AGGTTTAAGAATAGTTTTTGCTGTACTTTCTATAGTGAATAGAGTTAGGCAGGGATATTCACCATTATCG
TTTCAGACCCACCTCCCAACCCCGAGGGGACCCATGCATTGCATCTCAATTAGTCAGCAACCAGGTGTGG
AAAGTCCCCAGGCTCCCCAGCAGGCAGAAGTATGCAAAGCATGCGTCTCAATTAGTCAGCAACCATAGTC
CCGCCCCTAACTCCGCCCATCCCGCCCCTAACTCCGCCCAGTTCCGCCCATTCTCCGCCCCATGGCTGAC
TAATTTTTTTTATTTATGCAGAGGCCGAGGCCGCCTCGGCCTCTGAGCTATTCCAGAAGTAGTGAGGAGG
CTTTTTTGGAGGCCTAGGCTTTTGCAAAAAGCTTTCTAGAGGTACCACCGGAGCTTACCATGACCGAGTA
CAAGCCCACGGTGCGCCTCGCCACCCGCGACGACGTCCCCAGGGCCGTACGCACCCTCGCCGCCGCGTTC
GCCGACTACCCCGCCACGCGCCACACCGTCGATCCGGACCGCCACATCGAGCGGGTCACCGAGCTGCAAG
AACTCTTCCTCACGCGCGTCGGGCTCGACATCGGCAAGGTGTGGGTCGCGGACGACGGCGCCGCCGTGGC
GGTCTGGACCACGCCGGAGAGCGTCGAAGCGGGGGCGGTGTTCGCCGAGATCGGCCCGCGCATGGCCGAG
TTGAGCGGTTCCCGGCTGGCCGCGCAGCAACAGATGGAAGGCCTCCTGGCGCCGCACCGGCCCAAGGAGC
CCGCGTGGTTCCTGGCCACCGTCGGCGTCTCGCCCGACCACCAGGGCAAGGGTCTGGGCAGCGCCGTCGT
GCTCCCCGGAGTGGAGGCGGCCGAGCGCGCCGGGGTGCCCGCCTTCCTGGAGACCTCCGCGCCCCGCAAC
CTCCCCTTCTACGAGCGGCTCGGCTTCACCGTCACCGCCGACGTCGAGGTGCCCGAAGGACCGCGCACCT
GGTGCATGACCCGCAAGCCCGGTGCCAGTTAACGAATTCTAGATCTTGAGACAAATGGCAGTATTCATCC
ACAATTTTAAAAGAAAAGGGGGGATTGGGGGGTACAGTGCAGGGGAAAGAATAGTAGACATAATAGCAAC
AGACATACAAACTAAAGAATTACAAAAACAAATTACAAAAATTCAAAATTTTCGGGTTTATTACAGGGAC
AGCAGAGATCCACTTTGGCGCCGGCTCGAGGCCTGCAGGTGCAAAGATGGATAAAGTTTTAAACAGAGAG
GAATCTTTGCAGCTAATGGACCTTCTAGGTCTTGAAAGGAGTGGGAATTGGCTCCGGTGCCCGTCAGTGG
GCAGAGCGCACATCGCCCACAGTCCCCGAGAAGTTGGGGGGAGGGGTCGGCAATTGAACCGGTGCCTAGA
GAAGGTGGCGCGGGGTAAACTGGGAAAGTGATGTCGTGTACTGGCTCCGCCTTTTTCCCGAGGGTGGGGG
AGAACCGTATATAAGTGCAGTAGTCGCCGTGAACGTTCTTTTTCGCAACGGGTTTGCCGCCAGAACACAG
GTAAGTGCCGTGTGTGGTTCCCGCGGGCCTGGCCTCTTTACGGGTTATGGCCCTTGCGTGCCTTGAATTA
CTTCCACCTGGCTGCAGTACGTGATTCTTGATCCCGAGCTTCGGGTTGGAAGTGGGTGGGAGAGTTCGAG
GCCTTGCGCTTAAGGAGCCCCTTCGCCTCGTGCTTGAGTTGAGGCCTGGCCTGGGCGCTGGGGCCGCCGC
GTGCGAATCTGGTGGCACCTTCGCGCCTGTCTCGCTGCTTTCGATAAGTCTCTAGCCATTTAAAATTTTT
GATGACCTGCTGCGACGCTTTTTTTCTGGCAAGATAGTCTTGTAAATGCGGGCCAAGATCTGCACACTGG
TATTTCGGTTTTTGGGGCCGCGGGCGGCGACGGGGCCCGTGCGTCCCAGCGCACATGTTCGGCGAGGCGG
GGCCTGCGAGCGCGGCCACCGAGAATCGGACGGGGGTAGTCTCAAGCTGGCCGGCCTGCTCTGGTGCCTG
GCCTCGCGCCGCCGTGTATCGCCCCGCCCTGGGCGGCAAGGCTGGCCCGGTCGGCACCAGTTGCGTGAGC
GGAAAGATGGCCGCTTCCCGGCCCTGCTGCAGGGAGCTCAAAATGGAGGACGCGGCGCTCGGGAGAGCGG
GCGGGTGAGTCACCCACACAAAGGAAAAGGGCCTTTCCGTCCTCAGCCGTCGCTTCATGTGACTCCACGG
AGTACCGGGCGCCGTCCAGGCACCTCGATTAGTTCTCGAGCTTTTGGAGTACGTCGTCTTTAGGTTGGGG
GGAGGGGTTTTATGCGATGGAGTTTCCCCACACTGAGTGGGTGGAGACTGAAGTTAGGCCAGCTTGGCAC
TTGATGTAATTCTCCTTGGAATTTGCCCTTTTTGAGTTTGGATCTTGGTTCATTCTCAAGCCTCAGACAG
TGGTTCAAAGTTTTTTTCTTCCATTTCAGGTGTCGTGAGGCTAGCACCGCCACCATGCTGGAAAACTATT
TCAACTTGATCTCAGTGGGATGTCAAGTTCCCAAACCAGAAGTCATCTTCAGCTTGGAACAAGAAGAGCC
ATGTATGTTGGATGGTGAGATCCCCAGTCAGAGCCGTCCAGATGGGGACATTGGTTTTGGACCTTTACAA
CAGAGGATGTCTGAAGAAGTTTCTTTCCAGTCTGAGATTAATATTAATCTCTTCACAAGAGATGACCCAT
ATTCCATTTTAGAAGAATTGTGGAAAGACGATGAACACACAAGAAAATGTGGAGAAAACCAGAACAAACC
TTTAAGTCGTGTTGTCTTCATTAACAAGAAAACACTAGCTAATGACAGCATCTTTGAATATAAGGACATT
GGGGAAATAGTTCATGTAAACACACACCTGGTTTCCTCAAGAAAAAGACCCCATAACTGTAACTCGTGTG
GAAAGAATTTGGAGCCTATCATAACCTTATATAATAGAAACAATGCAACAGAAAATTCTGATAAGACTAT
TGGAGATGGTGATATTTTCACTCATTTGAATTCTCATACAGAAGTGACTGCTTGTGAATGTAACCAATGT
GGGAAACCTCTGCATCATAAGCAAGCTCTCATTCAACAACAGAAAATTCATACTAGAGAGAGCCTCTATT
TGTTTTCTGACTACGTAAATGTTTTCTCCCCGAAGTCACATGCCTTTGCACATGAGAGTATTTGTGCTGA
AGAAAAGCAGCATGAATGCCATGAATGTGAGGCAGTCTTCACTCAGAAGTCCCAGCTTGATGGCAGTCAG
AGGGTTTATGCAGGAATATGCACTGAATATGAGAAGGATTTTTCCCTCAAGTCAAACCGTCAGAAAACTC
CTTATGAGGGGAATTACTATAAATGCAGTGACTATGGAAGAGCCTTTATCCAGAAGTCAGATCTGTTCAG
ATGCCAGAGAATTCATTCTGGAGAAAAACCTTATGAGTACAGTGAATGTGAGAAAAACCTCCCTCAGAAT
TCAAACCTTAATATACATAAAAAAATTCATACTGGAGGGAAACACTTTGAATGTACTGAATGTGGAAAAG
CTTTCACAAGGAAATCAACACTAAGTATGCATCAGAAAATCCATACAGGAGAAAAACCTTATGTATGTAC
TGAATGTGGGAAGGCCTTTATCCGGAAGTCACATTTTATCACACATGAAAGAATTCATACTGGAGAAAAA
CCCTATGAATGCAGTGACTGTGGGAAATCCTTTATTAAAAAATCACAACTCCATGTGCATCAGCGAATTC
ACACAGGAGAGAATCCCTTTATATGTTCAGAATGTGGGAAGGTCTTCACTCACAAGACAAATCTCATTAT
ACACCAGAAAATTCATACAGGAGAAAGACCCTATATATGTACTGTGTGTGGTAAGGCCTTTACTGACAGG
TCAAATCTCATTAAGCACCAAAAAATTCATACTGGAGAGAAACCTTATAAATGCAGCGACTGTGGAAAAT
CATTCACCTGGAAGTCTCGGCTCAGGATACATCAGAAGTGTCATACTGGAGAGAGACATTATGAATGCAG
TGAATGTGGGAAAGCATTCATTCAGAAGTCAACATTAAGTATGCACCAGAGAATTCATAGAGGGGAAAAA
CCATATGTTTGCACTGAATGTGGTAAGGCCTTCTTCCACAAATCCCATTTTATTACACATGAGAGAATTC
ATACTGGAGAGAAACCCTATGAATGCAGTATTTGTGGGAAATCCTTCACTAAGAAATCACAGCTCCACGT
ACATCAGCAGATTCACACAGGAGAGAAACCCTATAGGTGTGCTGAATGTGGAAAGGCTTTTACTGACAGA
TCAAATCTCTTTACACACCAGAAAATTCACACTGGAGAGAAACCTTATAAATGTAGTGACTGTGGGAAAG
CCTTCACTAGGAAGTCAGGTCTCCATATACATCAGCAATCCCATACTGGAGAAAGGCATTATGAGTGCAG
TGAATGTGGGAAAGCCTTTGCAAGAAAATCAACACTAATTATGCATCAGAGAATTCATACAGGAGAGAAA
CCCTATATTTGTAATGAATGTGGGAAATCCTTCATCCAGAAGTCACACTTAAATAGACACAGGAGAATTC
ATACTGGAGAGAAACCCTATGAATGCAGTGACTGTGGCAAGTCTTTCATTAAGAAATCACAACTCCATGA
GCATCATCGAATTCACACAGGAGAGAAACCATATATATGTGCTGAGTGTGGAAAGGCCTTCACCATCAGA
TCAAATCTTATTAAACACCAGAAAATTCATACTAAACAGAAACCCTATAAGTGCAGTGACTTGGGGAAAG
CCTTAAACTGGAAGCCACAACTCAGTATGCCTCAGAAATCTGACAATGGGGAAGTAGAGTGCTCCATGCC
ACAATTATGGTGTGGGGACTCAGAAGGTGACCAAGGCCAACTTTCTTCTATCTAGTAATGAACTAGTCCG
TAACTTGAAAGTATTTCGATTTCTTGGCTTTATATATCTTGTGGAAAGGACGAGATCGAGCCTTCTAGGG
CCATGTAACGCGTTAAGTCGACAATCAACCTCTGGATTACAAAATTTGTGAAAGATTGACTGGTATTCTT
AACTATGTTGCTCCTTTTACGCTATGTGGATACGCTGCTTTAATGCCTTTGTATCATGCTATTGCTTCCC
GTATGGCTTTCATTTTCTCCTCCTTGTATAAATCCTGGTTGCTGTCTCTTTATGAGGAGTTGTGGCCCGT
TGTCAGGCAACGTGGCGTGGTGTGCACTGTGTTTGCTGACGCAACCCCCACTGGTTGGGGCATTGCCACC
ACCTGTCAGCTCCTTTCCGGGACTTTCGCTTTCCCCCTCCCTATTGCCACGGCGGAACTCATCGCCGCCT
GCCTTGCCCGCTGCTGGACAGGGGCTCGGCTGTTGGGCACTGACAATTCCGTGGTGTTGTCGGGGAAATC
ATCGTCCTTTCCTTGGCTGCTCGCCTGTGTTGCCACCTGGATTCTGCGCGGGACGTCCTTCTGCTACGTC
CCTTCGGCCCTCAATCCAGCGGACCTTCCTTCCCGCGGCCTGCTGCCGGCTCTGCGGCCTCTTCCGCGTC
TTCGCCTTCGCCCTCAGACGAGTCGGATCTCCCTTTGGGCCGCCTCCCCGCGTCGACTTTAAGACCAATG
ACTTACAAGGCAGCTGTAGATCTTAGCCACTTTTTAAAAGAAAAGGGGGGACTGGAAGGGCTAATTCACT
CCCAACGAAGACAAGATCTGCTTTTTGCTTGTACTGGGTCTCTCTGGTTAGACCAGATCTGAGCCTGGGA
GCTCTCTGGCTAACTAGGGAACCCACTGCTTAAGCCTCAATAAAGCTTGCCTTGAGTGCTTCAAGTAGTG
TGTGCCCGTCTGTTGTGTGACTCTGGTAACTAGAGATCCCTCAGACCCTTTTAGTCAGTGTGGAAAATCT
CTAGCAGTACGTATAGTAGTTCATGTCATCTTATTATTCAGTATTTATAACTTGCAAAGAAATGAATATC
AGAGAGTGAGAGGAACTTGTTTATTGCAGCTTATAATGGTTACAAATAAAGCAATAGCATCACAAATTTC
ACAAATAAAGCATTTTTTTCACTGCATTCTAGTTGTGGTTTGTCCAAACTCATCAATGTATCTTATCATG
TCTGGCTCTAGCTATCCCGCCCCTAACTCCGCCCATCCCGCCCCTAACTCCGCCCAGTTCCGCCCATTCT
CCGCCCCATGGCTGACTAATTTTTTTTATTTATGCAGAGGCCGAGGCCGCCTCGGCCTCTGAGCTATTCC
AGAAGTAGTGAGGAGGCTTTTTTGGAGGCCTAGGGACGTACCCAATTCGCCCTATAGTGAGTCGTATTAC
GCGCGCTCACTGGCCGTCGTTTTACAACGTCGTGACTGGGAAAACCCTGGCGTTACCCAACTTAATCGCC
TTGCAGCACATCCCCCTTTCGCCAGCTGGCGTAATAGCGAAGAGGCCCGCACCGATCGCCCTTCCCAACA
GTTGCGCAGCCTGAATGGCGAATGGG
[124 nt withheld, positions 8147-8270]
C
[91 nt withheld, positions 8272-8362]
A
[49 nt withheld, positions 8364-8412]
CCTTTGACGTTGGAGTCCACGTTCTTT
[37 nt withheld, positions 8440-8476]
ACCCTATCTCGGTCTATTCTTTTGATTTATAAGGGATTTTGCCGATTTCGGCCTATTGGTTAAAAAATGA
GCTGATTTAACAAAAATTTAACGCGAATTTTAACAAAATATTAACGCTTACAATTTAGGTGGCACTTTTC
GGGGAAATGTGCGCGGAACCCCTATTTGTTTATTTTTCTAAATACATTCAAATATGTATCCGCTCATGAG
ACAATAACCCTGATAAATGCTTCAATAATATTGAAAAAGGAAGAGTATGAGTATTCAACATTTCCGTGTC
GCCCTTATTCCCTTTTTTGCGGCATTTTGCCTTCCTGTTTTTGCTCACCCAGAAACGCTGGTGAAAGTAA
AAGATGCTGAAGATCAGTTGGGTGCACGAGTGGGTTACATCGAACTGGATCTCAACAGCGGTAAGATCCT
TGAGAGTTTTCGCCCCGAAGAACGTTTTCCAATGATGAGCACTTTTAAAGTTCTGCTATGTGGCGCGGTA
TTATCCCGTATTGACGCCGGGCAAGAGCAACTCGGTCGCCGCATACACTATTCTCAGAATGACTTGGTTG
AGTACTCACCAGTCACAGAAAAGCATCTTACGGATGGCATGACAGTAAGAGAATTATGCAGTGCTGCCAT
AACCATGAGTGATAACACTGCGGCCAACTTACTTCTGACAACGATCGGAGGACCGAAGGAGCTAACCGCT
TTTTTGCACAACATGGGGGATCATGTAACTCGCCTTGATCGTTGGGAACCGGAGCTGAATGAAGCCATAC
CAAACGACGAGCGTGACACCACGATGCCTGTAGCAATGGCAACAACGTTGCGCAAACTATTAACTGGCGA
ACTACTTACTCTAGCTTCCCGGCAACAATTAATAGACTGGATGGAGGCGGATAAAGTTGCAGGACCACTT
CTGCGCTCGGCCCTTCCGGCTGGCTGGTTTATTGCTGATAAATCTGGAGCCGGTGAGCGTGGGTCTCGCG
GTATCATTGCAGCACTGGGGCCAGATGGTAAGCCCTCCCGTATCGTAGTTATCTACACGACGGGGAGTCA
GGCAACTATGGATGAACGAAATAGACAGATCGCTGAGATAGGTGCCTCACTGATTAAGCATTGGTAACTG
TCAGACCAAGTTTACTCATATATACTTTAGATTGATTTAAAACTTCATTTTTAATTTAAAAGGATCTAGG
TGAAGATCCTTTTTGATAATCTCATGACCAAAATCCCTTAACGTGAGTTTTCGTTCCACTGAGCGTCAGA
CCCCGTAGAAAAGATCAAAGGATCTTCTTGAGATCCTTTTTTTCTGCGCGTAATCTGCTGCTTGCAAACA
AAAAAACCACCGCTACCAGCGGTGGTTTGTTTGCCGGATCAAGAGCTACCAACTCTTTTTCCGAAGGTAA
CTGGCTTCAGCAGAGCGCAGATACCAAATACTGTTCTTCTAGTGTAGCCGTAGTTAGGCCACCACTTCAA
GAACTCTGTAGCACCGCCTACATACCTCGCTCTGCTAATCCTGTTACCAGTGGCTGCTGCCAGTGGCGAT
AAGTCGTGTCTTACCGGGTTGGACTCAAGACGATAGTTACCGGATAAGGCGCAGCGGTCGGGCTGAACGG
GGGGTTCGTGCACACAGCCCAGCTTGGAGCGAACGACCTACACCGAACTGAGATACCTACAGCGTGAGCT
ATGAGAAAGCGCCACGCTTCCCGAAGGGAGAAAGGCGGACAGGTATCCGGTAAGCGGCAGGGTCGGAACA
GGAGAGCGCACGAGGGAGCTTCCAGGGGGAAACGCCTGGTATCTTTATAGTCCTGTCGGGTTTCGCCACC
TCTGACTTGAGCGTCGATTTTTGTGATGCTCGTCAGGGGGGCGGAGCCTATGGAAAAACGCCAGCAACGC
GGCCTTTTTACGGTTCCTGGCCTTTTGCTGGCCTTTTGCTCACATGTTCTTTCCTGCGTTATCCCCTGAT
TCTGTGGATAACCGTATTACCGCCTTTGAGTGAGCTGATACCGCTCGCCGCAGCCGAACGACCGAGCGCA
GCGAGTCAGTGAGCGAGGAAGCGGAAGAGCGCCCAATACGCAAACCGCCTCTCCCCGCGCGTTGGCCGAT
TCATTAATGCAGCTGGCACGACAGGTTTCCCGACTGGAAAGCGGGCAGTGAGCGCAACGCAATTAATGTG
AGTTAGCTCACTCATTAGGCACCCCAGGCTTTACACTTTATGCTTCCGGCTCGTATGTTGTGTGGAATTG
TGAGCGGATAACAATTTCACACAGGAAACAGCTATGACCATGATTACGCCAAGCGCGCAATTAACCCTCA
CTAAAGGGAACAAAAGCTGGAGCTGCAAGC
Features (pLannotate 1.2.2; 32 found; start..end, strand, type, name):
      5..231     +  promoter       RSV promoter: Rous sarcoma virus enhancer/promoter
    232..412     +  LTR            5' LTR (truncated): truncated 5' long terminal repeat (LTR) from HIV-1
    459..584     +  misc_feature   HIV-1 Ψ: packaging signal of human immunodeficiency virus type 1
    568..931     +  CDS            HIV-1 gag (fragment): gag protein from human immunodeficiency virus 1; gag
   1077..1310    +  misc_feature   RRE: The Rev response element (RRE) of HIV-1 allows for Rev-dependent mRNA export from the nucleus to the cytoplasm.
   1687..1713    +  CDS            Rev (fragment): human immunodeficiency virus 1 (HIV-1) Rev protein; rev; enhances nuclear export of unspliced and incompletely spliced viral mRNAs
   1720..1743    +  promoter       SV40 promoter (fragment): SV40 early promoter
   1744..1815    +  promoter       SV40 promoter (fragment): SV40 enhancer and early promoter
   1839..1974    +  rep_origin     SV40 ori: SV40 origin of replication
   2020..2616    +  CDS            PuroR (fragment): puromycin N-acetyltransferase; pac from Streptomyces; confers resistance to puromycin
   2665..2782    +  misc_feature   cPPT/CTS: central polypurine tract and central termination sequence of HIV-1
   2847..2913    +  CDS            small t antigen (fragment): SV40 (simian virus 40) small t antigen
   2920..4098    +  promoter       EF-1α promoter: strong constitutive promoter for human elongation factor EF-1α
   4115..5128    +  CDS            ZNF484 (fragment): ZN484_HUMAN - Experimental evidence at protein level: Swiss-Prot protein existence level 1. May be involved in transcriptional regulation. From Homo sapiens (Human).
   6446..6562    +  CDS            ZNF484 (fragment): ZN484_HUMAN - Experimental evidence at protein level: Swiss-Prot protein existence level 1. May be involved in transcriptional regulation. From Homo sapiens (Human).
   6578..6631    +  promoter       U6 promoter (fragment): RNA polymerase III promoter for human U6 snRNA
   6673..7261    +  misc_feature   WPRE: woodchuck hepatitis virus posttranscriptional regulatory element
   7312..7331    +  misc_feature   cPPT/CTS (fragment): central polypurine tract and central termination sequence of HIV-1
   7333..7566    +  LTR            3' LTR (ΔU3): self-inactivating 3' long terminal repeat (LTR) from HIV-1
   7644..7765    +  polyA_signal   SV40 poly(A) signal: SV40 polyadenylation signal
   7805..7940    +  rep_origin     SV40 ori: SV40 origin of replication
   7961..7979    -  promoter       T7 promoter: promoter for bacteriophage T7 RNA polymerase
   7987..8142    +  CDS            lacZα (fragment): LacZα fragment of β-galactosidase; lacZ fragment
   8147..8575    +  rep_origin     f1 ori (sequence partly withheld): f1 bacteriophage origin of replication; arrow indicates direction of (+) strand synthesis
   8628..8732    +  promoter       AmpR promoter: bla
   8733..9593    +  CDS            AmpR: β-lactamase; bla; confers resistance to ampicillin, carbenicillin, and related antibiotics
   9764..10352   +  rep_origin     ori: high-copy-number ColE1/pMB1/pBR322/pUC origin of replication
  10535..10627   +  CDS            lacI (fragment): lac repressor; lacI; The lac repressor binds to the lac operator to inhibit transcription in E. coli. This inhibition can be relieved by adding lactose or isopropyl-β-D-thiogalactopyranoside (IPTG).
  10640..10661   +  protein_bind   CAP binding site: CAP binding activates transcription in the presence of cAMP. E. coli catabolite activator protein
  10676..10706   +  promoter       lac promoter: promoter for the E. coli lac operon
  10710..10732   +  protein_bind   lac operator (fragment): The lac repressor binds to the lac operator to inhibit transcription in E. coli. This inhibition can be relieved by adding lactose or isopropyl-β-D-thiogalactopyranoside (IPTG). lac repressor encoded by lacI
  10775..10793   +  promoter       T3 promoter: promoter for bacteriophage T3 RNA polymerase
