[The description below was written by a language model from this plasmid's Addgene catalogue record and pLannotate feature annotations shown in this document.]
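Description:
TFORF2741 is a lentiviral mammalian expression plasmid built on the pLX_TRC317 backbone and carrying the human zinc-finger gene ZNF484. It belongs to a large barcoded transcription factor ORF collection. In bacteria it is maintained through a high-copy ColE1/pUC-type origin and selected with ampicillin via the β-lactamase gene; an f1 origin and remnants of a lac/lacZα cloning region flanked by T7 and T3 promoters are also present in the backbone. The depositor warns that the plasmid can recombine during propagation, as is common for LTR-containing vectors.

The transfer cassette has a third-generation, self-inactivating layout. An RSV promoter drives a truncated HIV-1 5' LTR, followed by the Ψ packaging signal with a partial gag sequence, the Rev response element for Rev-dependent export of genomic RNA, a cPPT/CTS element, and a ΔU3 3' LTR with a downstream SV40 polyadenylation signal. Within the provirus, an SV40 early promoter/origin region precedes the puromycin N-acetyltransferase gene, allowing selection of transduced cells. A separate EF-1α promoter drives constitutive expression of the synthesized ZNF484 ORF. The automated annotation matches only the beginning and end of this ORF to the reference protein, but the span between them is consistent with the stated insert size of about 2.5 kb. A WPRE downstream enhances transcript stability and expression. The record describes a unique 24-bp barcode associated with each ORF; it is not annotated in the feature table, so its exact position is not stated.

The construct is intended for overexpressing ZNF484 in mammalian cells, alone or in pooled screens. In those screens, barcode sequencing identifies which transcription factor each cell received, as in directed-differentiation studies.
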