Addgene plasmid #142139: TFORF2741
Purpose: Lentiviral vector for overexpressing transcription factor ORFs with unique 24-bp barcodes. Barcodes facilitate identification of transcription factors in pooled screens.
Depositing lab: Feng Zhang. Depositing organization: Broad Institute. Publication: A transcription factor atlas of directed differentiation. Joung J, Ma S, Tay T, Geiger-Schuller KR, Kirchgatterer PC, Verdine VK, Guo B, Arias-Garcia MA, Allen WE, Singh A, Kuksenko O, Abudayyeh OO, Gootenberg JS, Fu Z, Macrae RK, Buenrostro JD, Regev A, Zhang F. Cell. 2023 Jan 5;186(1):209-229.e26. doi: 10.1016/j.cell.2022.11.026. PubMed 36608654.
Backbone
  Vector backbone: pLX_TRC317
  Backbone manufacturer: Broad Institute Genetic Perturbation Platform
  Backbone size w/o insert (bp): 8264
  Vector type: Mammalian Expression, Lentiviral
  Selectable markers: Puromycin
Growth in bacteria
  Bacterial resistance: Ampicillin, 100 μg/mL
  Growth temperature: 37°C
  Growth strain: NEB Stable
  Copy number: High Copy
Gene/Insert
  Gene/Insert name: ZNF484
  Species: H. sapiens (human)
  Insert size (bp): 2552
  Entrez Gene: ZNF484 (a.k.a. BA526D8.4, MGC133033, MGC133034)
  Promoter: EF1a
  Cloning method: Unknown
  Sequencing primers: 5′ GGGTGGAGACTGAAGTTAGGCCAG; 3′ CACATAGCGTAAAAGGAGCAACATAG
Terms and licenses: Academic/Nonprofit Terms; Industry Terms: Not Available to Industry
Depositor comments: XM_017015181,NM_001261459,NM_001261460,NM_001007101,ENST00000395506,ENST00000332591 . The transcription factor ORF portion of this plasmid was synthesized by Genewiz. Please test multiple small colonies in case of plasmid recombination. To make this collection available in a timely manner, a portion of this collection was not fully sequenced by Addgene. If an Addgene verified full plasmid sequence is not available, please contact us prior to placing an order to request the full sequence.
How to cite: TFORF2741 was a gift from Feng Zhang (Addgene plasmid # 142139 ; http://n2t.net/addgene:142139 ; RRID:Addgene_142139)
