>Addgene plasmid #142139 | TFORF2741 | depositor partial sequence | sequence record 278554 | Insert
ACCGCCACCATGCTGGAAAACTATTTCAACTTGATCTCAGTGGGATGTCAAGTTCCCAAACCAGAAGTCA
TCTTCAGCTTGGAACAAGAAGAGCCATGTATGTTGGATGGTGAGATCCCCAGTCAGAGCCGTCCAGATGG
GGACATTGGTTTTGGACCTTTACAACAGAGGATGTCTGAAGAAGTTTCTTTCCAGTCTGAGATTAATATT
AATCTCTTCACAAGAGATGACCCATATTCCATTTTAGAAGAATTGTGGAAAGACGATGAACACACAAGAA
AATGTGGAGAAAACCAGAACAAACCTTTAAGTCGTGTTGTCTTCATTAACAAGAAAACACTAGCTAATGA
CAGCATCTTTGAATATAAGGACATTGGGGAAATAGTTCATGTAAACACACACCTGGTTTCCTCAAGAAAA
AGACCCCATAACTGTAACTCGTGTGGAAAGAATTTGGAGCCTATCATAACCTTATATAATAGAAACAATG
CAACAGAAAATTCTGATAAGACTATTGGAGATGGTGATATTTTCACTCATTTGAATTCTCATACAGAAGT
GACTGCTTGTGAATGTAACCAATGTGGGAAACCTCTGCATCATAAGCAAGCTCTCATTCAACAACAGAAA
ATTCATACTAGAGAGAGCCTCTATTTGTTTTCTGACTACGTAAATGTTTTCTCCCCGAAGTCACATGCCT
TTGCACATGAGAGTATTTGTGCTGAAGAAAAGCAGCATGAATGCCATGAATGTGAGGCAGTCTTCACTCA
GAAGTCCCAGCTTGATGGCAGTCAGAGGGTTTATGCAGGAATATGCACTGAATATGAGAAGGATTTTTCC
CTCAAGTCAAACCGTCAGAAAACTCCTTATGAGGGGAATTACTATAAATGCAGTGACTATGGAAGAGCCT
TTATCCAGAAGTCAGATCTGTTCAGATGCCAGAGAATTCATTCTGGAGAAAAACCTTATGAGTACAGTGA
ATGTGAGAAAAACCTCCCTCAGAATTCAAACCTTAATATACATAAAAAAATTCATACTGGAGGGAAACAC
TTTGAATGTACTGAATGTGGAAAAGCTTTCACAAGGAAATCAACACTAAGTATGCATCAGAAAATCCATA
CAGGAGAAAAACCTTATGTATGTACTGAATGTGGGAAGGCCTTTATCCGGAAGTCACATTTTATCACACA
TGAAAGAATTCATACTGGAGAAAAACCCTATGAATGCAGTGACTGTGGGAAATCCTTTATTAAAAAATCA
CAACTCCATGTGCATCAGCGAATTCACACAGGAGAGAATCCCTTTATATGTTCAGAATGTGGGAAGGTCT
TCACTCACAAGACAAATCTCATTATACACCAGAAAATTCATACAGGAGAAAGACCCTATATATGTACTGT
GTGTGGTAAGGCCTTTACTGACAGGTCAAATCTCATTAAGCACCAAAAAATTCATACTGGAGAGAAACCT
TATAAATGCAGCGACTGTGGAAAATCATTCACCTGGAAGTCTCGGCTCAGGATACATCAGAAGTGTCATA
CTGGAGAGAGACATTATGAATGCAGTGAATGTGGGAAAGCATTCATTCAGAAGTCAACATTAAGTATGCA
CCAGAGAATTCATAGAGGGGAAAAACCATATGTTTGCACTGAATGTGGTAAGGCCTTCTTCCACAAATCC
CATTTTATTACACATGAGAGAATTCATACTGGAGAGAAACCCTATGAATGCAGTATTTGTGGGAAATCCT
TCACTAAGAAATCACAGCTCCACGTACATCAGCAGATTCACACAGGAGAGAAACCCTATAGGTGTGCTGA
ATGTGGAAAGGCTTTTACTGACAGATCAAATCTCTTTACACACCAGAAAATTCACACTGGAGAGAAACCT
TATAAATGTAGTGACTGTGGGAAAGCCTTCACTAGGAAGTCAGGTCTCCATATACATCAGCAATCCCATA
CTGGAGAAAGGCATTATGAGTGCAGTGAATGTGGGAAAGCCTTTGCAAGAAAATCAACACTAATTATGCA
TCAGAGAATTCATACAGGAGAGAAACCCTATATTTGTAATGAATGTGGGAAATCCTTCATCCAGAAGTCA
CACTTAAATAGACACAGGAGAATTCATACTGGAGAGAAACCCTATGAATGCAGTGACTGTGGCAAGTCTT
TCATTAAGAAATCACAACTCCATGAGCATCATCGAATTCACACAGGAGAGAAACCATATATATGTGCTGA
GTGTGGAAAGGCCTTCACCATCAGATCAAATCTTATTAAACACCAGAAAATTCATACTAAACAGAAACCC
TATAAGTGCAGTGACTTGGGGAAAGCCTTAAACTGGAAGCCACAACTCAGTATGCCTCAGAAATCTGACA
ATGGGGAAGTAGAGTGCTCCATGCCACAATTATGGTGTGGGGACTCAGAAGGTGACCAAGGCCAACTTTC
TTCTATCTAGTAATGAACTAGTCCGTAACTTGAAAGTATTTCGATTTCTTGGCTTTATATATCTTGTGGA
AAGGACGAGATCGAGCCTTCTAGGGCCATGTA
