>Addgene plasmid #142139 | TFORF2741 | depositor partial sequence | sequence record 278555 | Barcode
GATCGAGCCTTCTAGGGCCATGTA
